Addgene plasmid #170040: pKB233
Purpose: Encodes PvirK-mNeonGreen reporter
Depositing lab: Jeffrey Tabor. Depositing organization: Rice University. Publication: High-throughput discovery of peptide activators of a bacterial sensor kinase. Brink KR, Mu AM, Hoang KV, Groszman K, Gunn JS, Tabor JJ. bioRxiv 10.1101/2021.06.01.446581.
Backbone
  Vector backbone: pSC101*
  Vector type: Bacterial Expression, Synthetic Biology
Growth in bacteria
  Bacterial resistance: Ampicillin, 100 μg/mL
  Growth temperature: 37°C
  Growth strain: DH5alpha
  Copy number: Low Copy
Gene/Insert
  Gene/Insert name: mNeonGreen
  Species: Branchiostoma lanceolatum
  Promoter: PvirK
  Cloning method: Unknown
  Sequencing primers: 5′ CGTCTAAGAAACCATTATTATCATGACATTAAC
Terms and licenses: Academic/Nonprofit Terms; Industry Terms: Not Available to Industry
Depositor comments: Please visit https://www.biorxiv.org/content/10.1101/2021.06.01.446581v1 for bioRxiv preprint.
How to cite: pKB233 was a gift from Jeffrey Tabor (Addgene plasmid # 170040 ; http://n2t.net/addgene:170040 ; RRID:Addgene_170040)
