[The description below was written by a language model from this plasmid's Addgene catalogue record and pLannotate feature annotations shown in this document.]
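Description:
pKB233 is a 4,286 nt bacterial transcriptional reporter plasmid built on a pSC101* backbone and catalogued for bacterial expression and synthetic biology. Replication depends on the pSC101 origin together with the plasmid-encoded Rep101 (RepA) initiator protein, an arrangement that keeps the plasmid at low copy number. Selection is by ampicillin, through a β-lactamase gene driven by its native bla promoter and followed by a minimal lambda t0 terminator.

The payload is a single reporter cassette on the strand opposite to the replication and resistance genes. The coding sequence for mNeonGreen, a bright, rapidly maturing monomeric green/yellow fluorescent protein derived from Branchiostoma lanceolatum, is placed under the PvirK promoter according to the catalogue entry. The automated annotation does not label this promoter, but there is an unannotated stretch of a few hundred bases immediately upstream of the mNeonGreen start, between it and the AmpR promoter, where the promoter would be expected to lie. Downstream of the reporter are three terminators in series (rrnB T1, T7Te and a fragment of the his operon terminator), which insulate the rest of the plasmid from read-through transcription.

In use, fluorescence serves as a readout of PvirK activity. The associated publication concerns high-throughput discovery of peptide activators of a bacterial sensor kinase, which suggests the plasmid reports output of that signalling pathway. The record does not state which kinase or regulator controls PvirK, and no such regulator is annotated on the plasmid, so it is presumably supplied by the host strain or a companion construct. The low copy number helps limit background and titration of the regulator in such assays.
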