Features (pLannotate 1.2.2; 9 found; start..end, strand, type, name):
    493..715     +  rep_origin     pSC101 ori: low-copy replication origin that requires the Rep101 protein
    763..1713    +  CDS            Rep101: RepA protein needed for replication with the pSC101 origin; rep101
   2016..2059    -  terminator     his operon terminator (fragment): This putative transcriptin terminator from the E. coli his operon has a 2-bp deletion introduced during synthesis. Its efficiency has not been determined.
   2066..2093    -  terminator     T7Te terminator: phage T7 early transcription terminator
   2109..2180    -  terminator     rrnB T1 terminator: transcription terminator T1 from the E. coli rrnB gene
   2192..2899    -  CDS            mNeonGreen: mNeonGreen is a basic (constitutively fluorescent) green/yellow fluorescent protein published in 2013, derived from Branchiostoma lanceolatum. It is reported to be a very rapidly-maturing monomer with moderate acid sensitivity.
   3239..3302    +  promoter       AmpR promoter: bla
   3303..4163    +  CDS            AmpR: β-lactamase; bla; confers resistance to ampicillin, carbenicillin, and related antibiotics
   4243..4277    +  terminator     lambda t0 terminator: minimal transcription terminator from phage lambda (Scholtissek and Grosse, 1987)
>Addgene plasmid #170040 | pKB233 | addgene full sequence | sequence record 336782 | Addgene NGS Result
TCCAAGCACTAGGGACAGTAAGACGGGTAAGCCTGTTGATGATACCGCTGCCTTACTGGGTGCATTAGCC
AGTCTGAATGACCTGTCACGGGATAATCCGAAGTGGTCAGACTGGAAAATCAGAGGGCAGGAACTGCTGA
ACAGCAAAAAGTCAGATAGCACCACATAGCAGACCAGCCATAAAACGCCCTGAGAAGCCCGTGACGGGCT
TTTCTTGTATTATGGGTAGTTTCCTTGCATGAATCCATAAAAGGCGCCTGTAGTGCCATTTACCCACATT
CACTGCCAGAGCCGTGAGCGCAGCGAACTGAATGTCACGAAAAAGGCAGCGACTCAGGTGCCTGATGGTC
GGAGACAAAAGGAATATTAAGCGATTTGCACGAGCTTGCGAGGGTGCTACTTAAGCCTTTAGGGTTTTAA
GGTCTGTTTTGTAGAGGAGCAAACAGCGTTTGCGACATCCTTTTGTAATACTGCGGAACTGACTAAAGTA
GTGAGTTATACACAGGGCTGGGATCTATTCTTTTTATCTTTTTTTATTCTTTCTTTATTCTATAAATTAT
AACCACTTGAATATAAACAAAAAAAACACACAAAGGTCTAGCGGAATTTACAGAGGGTCTAGCAGAATTT
ACAAGTTTTCCAGCAAAGGTCTAGCAGAATTTACAGATACCCACAACTCAAAGGAAAAGGACATGTAATT
ATCATTGACTAGCCCATCTCAATTGGTATAGTGATTAAAATCACCTAGACCAATTGAGATGTATGTCTGA
ATTAGTTGTTTTCAAAGCAAATGAACTAGCGATTAGTCGCTATGACTTAACGGAGCATGAAACCAAGCTA
ATTTTATGCTGTGTGGCACTACTCAACCCCACTATTGAAAACCCTACAAGGAAAGAACGGACGGTATCGT
TCACTTATAACCAATACGCTCAGATGATGAACATCAGTAGGGAAAATGCTTATGGTGTATTAGCTAAAGC
AACCAGAGAGCTGATGACGAGAACTGTGGAAATCATGAATCCTTTGGTTAAAGGCTTTGAGATTTTCCAG
TGGACAAACTATGCCAAGTTCTCAAGCGAAAAATTAGAATTAGTTTTTAGTGAAGAGATATTGCCTTATC
TTTTCCAGTTAAAAAAATTCATAAAATATAATCTGGAACATGTTAAGTCTTTTGAAAACAAATACTCTAT
GAGGATTTATGAGTGGTTATTAAAAGAACTAACACAAAAGAAAACTCACAAGGCAAATATAGAGATTAGC
CTTGATGAATTTAAGTTCATGTTAATGCTTGAAAATAACTACCATGAGTTTAAAAGGCTTAACCAATGGG
TTTTGAAACCAATAAGTAAAGATTTAAACACTTACAGCAATATGAAATTGGTGGTTGATAAGCGAGGCCG
CCCGACTGATACGTTGATTTTCCAAGTTGAACTAGATAGACAAATGGATCTCGTAACCGAACTTGAGAAC
AACCAGATAAAAATGAATGGTGACAAAATACCAACAACCATTACATCAGATTCCTACCTACATAACGGAC
TAAGAAAAACACTACACGATGCTTTAACTGCAAAAATTCAGCTCACCAGTTTTGAGGCAAAATTTTTGAG
TGACATGCAAAGTAAGTATGATCTCAATGGTTCGTTCTCATGGCTCACGCAAAAACAACGAACCACACTA
GAGAACATACTGGCTAAATACGGAAGGATCTGAGGTTCTTATGGCTCTTGTATCTATCAGTGAAGCATCA
AGACTAACAAACAAAAGTAGAACAACTGTTCACCGTTACATATCAAAGGGAAAACTGTCCATATGCACAG
ATGAAAACGGTGTAAAAAAGATAGATACATCAGAGCTTTTACGAGTTTTTGGTGCATTCAAAGCTGTTCA
CCATGAACAGATCGACAATGTAACCTCGAGATTACCGCCTTTGAGTGAGCTGATACCGCTCGCCGCAGCC
GAACGACCGAGCGCAGCGAGTCAGTGAGCGAGGAAGCCTGCATAACGCGAAGTAATCTTTTCGGTTTTAA
AGAAAAAGGGCAGGGTGGTGACACCTTGCTATAAACGCAGAAAGGCCCACCCGAAGGTGAGCCAGTGTGA
CTCTAGTAGAGAGCGTTCACCGACAAACAACAGATAAAACGAAAGGCCCAGTCTTTCGACTGAGCCTTTC
GTTTTATTTGATGCCTGGTCATTTGTACAGTTCATCCATGCCCATTACGTCGGTGAAGGCTTTTTGCCAC
TCTTTGAAATTGAGTTCAGTTTTCGAATGTTTCAGTTCCGTTTTGCGAAACACATACATCGGCTGATTTT
TCAGATAGTTCGCGGCCATGGGTTTCGCAAAGGTGTATGTGGTGCGAGCCGTGCTACGGTAGCGTTTACC
GTTACCCGTGGTGTAACTCCATTTAAAGGTAGAAATAATTGTTTTATCATTGGGATACGTCTTTTTGCTA
CGACACCAGTCCGCCGCCGTCAGGCTGTTGGTCATCACTGGGCCATCCGCCGGGAAGCCGGTGCCTTTAA
CTTGTGCTTCACCTTTAATATGTGAACCTTCGTAAGTGTACCGATAATTCACGGTCAGGCTCGCCCCATC
CTCGAATTGCATGGTGCGATGGACCTGATAGCCACTGCCATCCACCATAGCCGCCTGAAATGGGCTCATT
CCGTCTGGGTAGGGCAGATACTGATGAAAACCATAACCAATATGCGGTACCAGAATCCACGGACTAAATT
GCAAGTCGCCCTTGGTAGATTTCAAATTCAATTCTTCATAGCCGTCGTTCGGGTTGCCGGTGCCTTGGCC
CACCATGTCGAAATCAACTCCGTTGATGCTGCCGAAAATATGCAGTTCATGTGTAGCAGGCAGCGACGCC
ATGTTATCCTCCTCACCTTTCGAAACCATCTAGTATTTCTCCTCTTTACTACGGCTCTACTACTCGATAG
ACTTATAACCGAGACGGTAGCCTGATTGAGTTAAACGTAAAGGCAACGAAGAAGGTCTGTACAGACGATG
TTGTTAAACAGTTTATCAATGGCGGTATCCGACGTCGGCCGTAGGCGTCGGAGATTCCGGAGCGTAATAG
GGAGTAGACGGAACGCGGAAGCGATAAAAATTCTGCCTCGTGATACGCCTATTTTTATAGGTTAATGTCA
TGATAATAATGGTTTATTAGACGTCAGGTGGCACCATGGGAAATGTGCGCGGAACCCCTATTTGTTTATT
TTTCTAAATACATTAAAATATGTATCCGCTCATGAGACAATAACCCTGATAAATGCTTCAATAATATTGA
AAAAGGAAGAGTATGAGTATTCAACATTTCAGTGTCGCCCTTATTCACTTTTTTGCGGCATTTTGCCTTC
CCGTTTTTGCTCACCCAGAAACGCTGGTGAAAGTAAAAGATGCTGAAGATCAGTTGGGTGCACGAGTGGG
TTACATCGAACTGGATCTCAACAGCGGTAAGATCCTTGAGAGTTTTCGCCCCGAAGAACGTTTTCCAATG
ATGAGCACTTTTAAAGTTCTGCTATGTGGCGCGGTATTATACCGTATTGACGCCGGGCAAGAGCAACTCG
GTCGCCGCATACACTATTCTCAGAATGACTTGGTTGAGTACTCACCAGTAACAGAAAAGCATCTTACGGA
TGGCATGACAGTAAGAGAATTATGCAGTGCTGCCATAACCATGAGTGATAACACTGCGGCCAACTTACTT
CTGACAACGATCGGAGGACCGAAGGAGCTAACCGCTTTTTTGCACAACATGGGGGATCATGTAACTCGCC
TTGATCGTTGGGAACCGGAGCTGAATGAAGCCATACCAAACGACGAGCGTGACACCACGATGCCTGTAGC
AATGGCAACAACGTTGCGCAAACTATTAACTGGCGAACTACTTACTCTAGCTTCCCGGCAACAATTAATA
GACTGGATGGAGGCGGATAAAGTTGCAGGACCACTTCTGCGCTCGGCCCTTCCGGCTGGCTGGTTTATTG
CTGATAAATCTGGAGCCGGTGAGCGTGGATCACGCGGTATCATTGCAGCACTGGGGCCAGATGGTAAGCC
CTCCCGTATCGTAGTTATCTACACGACGGGGAGTCAGGCAACTATGGATGAACGAAATAGACAGATCGCT
GAGATAGGTGCCTCACTGATTAAGCATTGGTAACTGTCAGACCAAGTTTACGAGCTCGCTTGGACTCCTG
TTGATAGATCCAGTAATGACATCAGAACTCCATCTGGATTTGTTCAGAACGCTCGGTTGCCGCCGGGCGT
TTTTTATTGGTGAGAA
